Addgene plasmid #221265: pMSCV-TASL
Purpose: Expression of TASL in mammalian cells by retroviral transduction
Depositing lab: Jonathan Kagan. Depositing organization: Boston Children's Hospital. Publication: pLxIS-containing domains are biochemically flexible regulators of interferons and metabolism. Landau LM, Chaudhary N, Tien YC, Rogozinska M, Joshi S, Yao C, Crowley J, Hullahalli K, Campbell IW, Waldor MK, Haigis M, Kagan JC. Mol Cell. 2024 Jul 11;84(13):2436-2454.e10. doi: 10.1016/j.molcel.2024.05.030. Epub 2024 Jun 25. PubMed 38925114.
Backbone
  Vector backbone: pMSCV-IRES-GFP
  Vector type: Retroviral
Growth in bacteria
  Bacterial resistance: Ampicillin, 100 μg/mL
  Growth temperature: 37°C
  Growth strain: NEB Stable
  Copy number: High Copy
Gene/Insert
  Gene/Insert name: TASL
  Species: M. musculus (mouse)
  Entrez Gene: Tasl (a.k.a. 5430427O19Rik)
  Tag / fusion protein: 3xFLAG (N terminal on insert)
  Cloning method: Restriction Enzyme; 5′ cloning site BglII (not destroyed); 3′ cloning site NotI (not destroyed)
Terms and licenses: Academic/Nonprofit Terms; Industry Terms: Not Available to Industry
How to cite: pMSCV-TASL was a gift from Jonathan Kagan (Addgene plasmid # 221265 ; http://n2t.net/addgene:221265 ; RRID:Addgene_221265)
