[The description below was written by a language model from this plasmid's Addgene catalogue record and pLannotate feature annotations shown in this document.]
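Description:
pMSCV-TASL is a gammaretroviral transfer vector built on the pMSCV-IRES-GFP backbone for expressing mouse TASL in mammalian cells by retroviral transduction. In bacteria the 7.4 kb plasmid is maintained through a high-copy ColE1/pUC-type origin and selected with ampicillin via the β-lactamase gene and its own promoter. The remaining bacterial annotations (fragments of tet, lacZα, rop, bom and lacI, plus a lac promoter/operator) are backbone remnants with no evident role in the construct's function.

The viral cassette, which lies on the reverse strand in the sequenced record, is bounded by 5' and 3' long terminal repeats from murine embryonic stem cell virus. Downstream of the 5' LTR are the MESV Ψ packaging signal and a truncated MMLV gag segment lacking its start codon, which together support encapsidation of the genomic RNA when gag, pol and env are supplied in trans by packaging cells or helper plasmids. No separate internal promoter is annotated, so transcription is expected to come from the 5' LTR. The Tasl coding sequence was cloned between BglII and NotI sites and is recorded as carrying an N-terminal 3xFLAG tag for detection or immunoprecipitation, although the tag is not separately annotated in the feature table. An EMCV IRES followed by EGFP sits downstream, so TASL and EGFP are translated from one bicistronic transcript and green fluorescence marks transduced cells for tracking or sorting.

TASL is an innate immune adaptor that uses its pLxIS motif to recruit and activate IRF5 downstream of the endolysosomal receptors TLR7, TLR8 and TLR9, driving type I interferon expression. The construct suits stable expression or reconstitution of tagged TASL in studies of this signalling pathway.
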