Features (pLannotate 1.2.2; 20 found; start..end, strand, type, name):
     75..173     -  CDS            env (fragment): murine leukemia virus gPr80 envelope polyprotein precursor; env; proteolytically cleaved into gp70SU and p15TM subunits
    174..375     +  CDS            TcR (fragment): tetracycline efflux protein; tet; confers resistance to tetracycline
    375..524     +  CDS            lacZα (fragment): LacZα fragment of β-galactosidase; lacZ fragment
    530..629     -  misc_feature   bom (fragment): basis of mobility region from pBR322
    731..766     -  CDS            rop (fragment): Rop protein, which maintains plasmids at low copy number; rop
    861..965     +  promoter       AmpR promoter: bla
    966..1826    +  CDS            AmpR: β-lactamase; bla; confers resistance to ampicillin, carbenicillin, and related antibiotics
   1997..2585    +  rep_origin     ori: high-copy-number ColE1/pMB1/pBR322/pUC origin of replication
   2768..2860    +  CDS            lacI (fragment): lac repressor; lacI; The lac repressor binds to the lac operator to inhibit transcription in E. coli. This inhibition can be relieved by adding lactose or isopropyl-β-D-thiogalactopyranoside (IPTG).
   2873..2894    +  protein_bind   CAP binding site: CAP binding activates transcription in the presence of cAMP. E. coli catabolite activator protein
   2909..2939    +  promoter       lac promoter: promoter for the E. coli lac operon
   2947..2963    +  protein_bind   lac operator: The lac repressor binds to the lac operator to inhibit transcription in E. coli. This inhibition can be relieved by adding lactose or isopropyl-β-D-thiogalactopyranoside (IPTG). lac repressor encoded by lacI
   3125..3639    -  LTR            3' LTR: 3' long terminal repeat from murine embryonic stem cell virus
   3701..4420    -  CDS            EGFP: the original enhanced GFP (Yang et al., 1996) mammalian codon-optimized
   4434..4896    -  misc_feature   IRES: internal ribosome entry site (IRES) of the encephalomyocarditis virus (EMCV)
   4998..5031    +  misc_feature   MCS (fragment): pBluescript multiple cloning site
   5054..5947    -  CDS            Tasl: TASL_MOUSE - Experimental evidence at transcript level: Swiss-Prot protein existence level 2. Innate immune adapter that mediates the recruitment and activation of IRF5 downstream of endolysosomal toll-like receptors TLR7, TLR8 and TLR9. Following recruitment to endolysosome by SLC15A4 downstream of TLR7, TLR8 and TLR9, specifically recruits IRF5 transcription factor via its pLxIS motif, leading to IRF5 activation and subsequent expression of type I interferons. Plays a role in the regulation of endolysosomal pH in immune cells such as B-cells, dendritic cells and monocytes. From Mus musculus
   5993..6409    -  CDS            gag (truncated): truncated Moloney murine leukemia virus (MMLV) gag gene lacking the start codon
   6476..6817    -  misc_feature   MESV Ψ: packaging signal of murine embryonic stem cell virus
   6881..33      -  LTR            5' LTR (across the origin): 5' long terminal repeat from murine embryonic stem cell virus
>Addgene plasmid #221265 | pMSCV-TASL | addgene full sequence | sequence record 441238 | Addgene NGS Result
AGCTTGCCAAACCTACAGGTGGGGTCTTTCATTCCCCCCTTTTTCTGGAGACTAAATAAAATCTTTTATT
TTATCTATGGCTCGTACTCTATAGGCTTCAGCTGGTGATATTGTTGAGTCAAAACTAGAGCCTGGACCAC
TGATATCCTGTCTTTAACAAATTGGACTAATCGCCTCTACGCCGGACGCATCGTGGCCGGCATCACCGGC
GCCACAGGTGCGGTTGCTGGCGCCTATATCGCCGACATCACCGATGGGGAAGATCGGGCTCGCCACTTCG
GGCTCATGAGCGCTTGTTTCGGCGTGGGTATGGTGGCAGGCCCCGTGGCCGGGGGACTGTTGGGCGCCAT
CTCCTTGCATGCACCATTCCTTGCGCCGTCGTTTTACAACGTCGTGACTGGGAAAACCCTGGCGTTACCC
AACTTAATCGCCTTGCAGCACATCCCCCTTTCGCCAGCTGGCGTAATAGCGAAGAGGCCCGCACCGATCG
CCCTTCCCAACAGTTGCGCAGCCTGAATGGCGAATGGCGCCTGATGCGGTATTTTCTCCTTACGCATCTG
TGCGGTATTTCACACCGCATATGGTGCACTCTCAGTACAATCTGCTCTGATGCCGCATAGTTAAGCCAGC
CCCGACACCCGCCAACACCCGCTGACGCGCCCTGACGGGCTTGTCTGCTCCCGGCATCCGCTTACAGACA
AGCTGTGACCGTCTCCGGGAGCTGCATGTGTCAGAGGTTTTCACCGTCATCACCGAAACGCGCGAGACGA
AAGGGCCTCGTGATACGCCTATTTTTATAGGTTAATGTCATGATAATAATGGTTTCTTAGACGTCAGGTG
GCACTTTTCGGGGAAATGTGCGCGGAACCCCTATTTGTTTATTTTTCTAAATACATTCAAATATGTATCC
GCTCATGAGACAATAACCCTGATAAATGCTTCAATAATATTGAAAAAGGAAGAGTATGAGTATTCAACAT
TTCCGTGTCGCCCTTATTCCCTTTTTTGCGGCATTTTGCCTTCCTGTTTTTGCTCACCCAGAAACGCTGG
TGAAAGTAAAAGATGCTGAAGATCAGTTGGGTGCACGAGTGGGTTACATCGAACTGGATCTCAACAGCGG
TAAGATCCTTGAGAGTTTTCGCCCCGAAGAACGTTTTCCAATGATGAGCACTTTTAAAGTTCTGCTATGT
GGCGCGGTATTATCCCGTATTGACGCCGGGCAAGAGCAACTCGGTCGCCGCATACACTATTCTCAGAATG
ACTTGGTTGAGTACTCACCAGTCACAGAAAAGCATCTTACGGATGGCATGACAGTAAGAGAATTATGCAG
TGCTGCCATAACCATGAGTGATAACACTGCGGCCAACTTACTTCTGACAACGATCGGAGGACCGAAGGAG
CTAACCGCTTTTTTGCACAACATGGGGGATCATGTAACTCGCCTTGATCGTTGGGAACCGGAGCTGAATG
AAGCCATACCAAACGACGAGCGTGACACCACGATGCCTGTAGCAATGGCAACAACGTTGCGCAAACTATT
AACTGGCGAACTACTTACTCTAGCTTCCCGGCAACAATTAATAGACTGGATGGAGGCGGATAAAGTTGCA
GGACCACTTCTGCGCTCGGCCCTTCCGGCTGGCTGGTTTATTGCTGATAAATCTGGAGCCGGTGAGCGTG
GGTCTCGCGGTATCATTGCAGCACTGGGGCCAGATGGTAAGCCCTCCCGTATCGTAGTTATCTACACGAC
GGGGAGTCAGGCAACTATGGATGAACGAAATAGACAGATCGCTGAGATAGGTGCCTCACTGATTAAGCAT
TGGTAACTGTCAGACCAAGTTTACTCATATATACTTTAGATTGATTTAAAACTTCATTTTTAATTTAAAA
GGATCTAGGTGAAGATCCTTTTTGATAATCTCATGACCAAAATCCCTTAACGTGAGTTTTCGTTCCACTG
AGCGTCAGACCCCGTAGAAAAGATCAAAGGATCTTCTTGAGATCCTTTTTTTCTGCGCGTAATCTGCTGC
TTGCAAACAAAAAAACCACCGCTACCAGCGGTGGTTTGTTTGCCGGATCAAGAGCTACCAACTCTTTTTC
CGAAGGTAACTGGCTTCAGCAGAGCGCAGATACCAAATACTGTTCTTCTAGTGTAGCCGTAGTTAGGCCA
CCACTTCAAGAACTCTGTAGCACCGCCTACATACCTCGCTCTGCTAATCCTGTTACCAGTGGCTGCTGCC
AGTGGCGATAAGTCGTGTCTTACCGGGTTGGACTCAAGACGATAGTTACCGGATAAGGCGCAGCGGTCGG
GCTGAACGGGGGGTTCGTGCACACAGCCCAGCTTGGAGCGAACGACCTACACCGAACTGAGATACCTACA
GCGTGAGCTATGAGAAAGCGCCACGCTTCCCGAAGGGAGAAAGGCGGACAGGTATCCGGTAAGCGGCAGG
GTCGGAACAGGAGAGCGCACGAGGGAGCTTCCAGGGGGAAACGCCTGGTATCTTTATAGTCCTGTCGGGT
TTCGCCACCTCTGACTTGAGCGTCGATTTTTGTGATGCTCGTCAGGGGGGCGGAGCCTATGGAAAAACGC
CAGCAACGCGGCCTTTTTACGGTTCCTGGCCTTTTGCTGGCCTTTTGCTCACATGTTCTTTCCTGCGTTA
TCCCCTGATTCTGTGGATAACCGTATTACCGCCTTTGAGTGAGCTGATACCGCTCGCCGCAGCCGAACGA
CCGAGCGCAGCGAGTCAGTGAGCGAGGAAGCGGAAGAGCGCCCAATACGCAAACCGCCTCTCCCCGCGCG
TTGGCCGATTCATTAATGCAGCTGGCACGACAGGTTTCCCGACTGGAAAGCGGGCAGTGAGCGCAACGCA
ATTAATGTGAGTTAGCTCACTCATTAGGCACCCCAGGCTTTACACTTTATGCTTCCGGCTCGTATGTTGT
GTGGAATTGTGAGCGGATAACAATTTCACAATTCTCCCCAGCTCTTTCTGCGCTGTCCATAATGAACTAT
TTCAGGAGTATTGGAGTATGTGGATTCAAAACAGTGGCTAATTGAGTCAGGATTACTTAATATTCGACTC
CTACCCTCAGAATGTTGTTCTCCAACTTCAAGAAACTGTTACCCATGAAAGACCCCCGCTGACGGGTAGT
CAATCACTCAGAGGAGACCCTCCCAAGGAACAGCGAGACCACAAGTCGGATGCAACTGCAAGAGGGTTTA
TTGGATACACGGGTACCCGGGCGACGCAGTCTATCGGAGGACTGGCGCGCCGAGTGAGGGGTTGTGGGCT
CTTTTATTGAGCTCGGGGAGCAGAAGCGCGCGAACAGAAGCGAGAAGCGAACTGATTGGTTAGTTCAAAT
AAGGCACAGGGTCATTTCAGGTCCTTGGGGCACCCTGGAAACATCTGATGGTTCTCTAGAAACTGCTGAG
GGCGGGACCGCATCTGGGGACCATCTGTTCTTGGCCCTGAGCCGGGGCAGGAACTGCTTACCACAGATAT
CCTGTTTGGCCCATATTCTGCTGTCTCTCTGTTCCTAACCTTGATCTGAACTTCTCTATTCTCAGTTATG
TATTTTCCATGCCTTGCAAAATGGCGTTACTTAAGCTAGCTTGCCAAACCTACAGGTGGGGTCTTTCATT
CCCCCCTTTTTCTGGAGACTAAATAAAATCTTTTATTTTATCGAATTCTTAATTAATTCATTACTTGTAC
AGCTCGTCCATGCCGAGAGTGATCCCGGCGGCGGTCACGAACTCCAGCAGGACCATGTGATCGCGCTTCT
CGTTGGGGTCTTTGCTCAGGGCGGACTGGGTGCTCAGGTAGTGGTTGTCGGGCAGCAGCACGGGGCCGTC
GCCGATGGGGGTGTTCTGCTGGTAGTGGTCGGCGAGCTGCACGCTGCCGTCCTCGATGTTGTGGCGGATC
TTGAAGTTCGCCTTGATGCCGTTCTTCTGCTTGTCGGCCATGATATAGACGTTGTGGCTGTTGTAGTTGT
ACTCCAGCTTGTGCCCCAGGATGTTGCCGTCCTCCTTGAAGTCGATGCCCTTCAGCTCGATGCGGTTCAC
CAGGGTGTCGCCCTCGAACTTCACCTCGGCGCGGGTCTTGTAGTTGCCGTCGTCCTTGAAGAAGATGGTG
CGCTCCTGGACGTAGCCTTCGGGCATGGCGGACTTGAAGAAGTCGTGCTGCTTCATGTGGTCGGGGTAGC
GGCTGAAGCACTGCACGCCGTAGGTCAGGGTGGTCACGAGGGTGGGCCAGGGCACGGGCAGCTTGCCGGT
GGTGCAGATGAACTTCAGGGTCAGCTTGCCGTAGGTGGCATCGCCCTCGCCCTCGCCAGACACGCTGAAC
TTGTGGCCGTTTACGTCGCCGTCCAGCTCGACCAGGATGGGCACCACCCCGGTGAACAGCTCCTCGCCCT
TGCTCACCATGGTTGTGGCCATATTATCATCGTGTTTTTCAAAGGAAAACCACGTCCCCGTGGTTCGGGG
GGCCTAGACGTTTTTTTAACCTCGACTAAACACATGTAAAGCATGTGCACCGAGGCCCCAGATCAGATCC
CATACAATGGGGTACCTTCTGGGCATCCTTCAGCCCCTTGTTGAATACGCTTGAGGAGAGCCATTTGACT
CTTTCCACAACTATCCAACTCACAACGTGGCACTGGGGTTGTGCCGCCTTTGCAGGTGTATCTTATACAC
GTGGCTTTTGGCCGCAGAGGCACCTGTCGCCAGGTGGGGGGTTCCGCTGCCTGCAAAGGGTCGCTACAGA
CGTTGTTTGTCTTCAAGAAGCTTCCAGAGGAACTGCTTCCTTCACGACATTCAACAGACCTTGCATTCCT
TTGGCGAGAGGGGAAAGACCCCTAGGAATGCTCGTCAAGAAGACAGGGCCAGGTTTCCGGGCCCTCACAT
TGCCAAAAGACGGCAATATGGTGGAAAATAACATATAGACAAACGCACACCGGCCTTATTCCAAGCGGCT
TCGGCCAGTAACGTTAGGGGGGGGGGCGGAATTCGATATCAAGCTTATCGATACCGTCGACGTTTAAACG
CGGCCGCTTATCATGGGGTGATGTTGCTATACTGTGAAATGTGGAGACTAGGAGTGCTGATTTCGCTGGA
TACCAGTTGCAACAAGTGGGAGATCACAATATCTTTAACTTTTGAGGTGTCAAGATTCTTCTCCTTGGAC
ACCTGAAGAGAGATTTGGTCCACGTTGGTCATAATAAATTCGGATGCGAGAATTTGTGTAGGACTAGAGT
CGTGGAAAACTGTGTCCATGATGTACTGTTTATACAGTTCAACAACCTTTTGTTCGAGGTATTCATTGAG
TACAGCGTTACTAATAGGTTTCTGCATCTGGAGGCTTGACTTCTCTTTAATGCTTGTGATCCTCCAGTAT
GAGGAATACCTCTGGATGGGTTTCAAAGGGAGTTCTGTAAGCTGGGTAGATGTGCTGTCCTCCATTGAGA
GACTGATTTCTGAACTCTTCAGAAGTGGGCCATCCTCAAATGAGGACTCGGAAGGAAAATTAGCCATGAC
AGAGTTTATTGCCATTACTTGGCCACCGGCAATGTGCAAATCATTATAATTCTTACAAATACTCTTACAG
CTGGGTGGCACCAGGTATGTCTCTCGTATAACGTCGCGGCAGATGCCAACGGCTGCGAGAGTTGGGGACT
CAAAGACAGGGTTGCTGTTAGCTTGAAGTACGGTTCGAGATTGACTTCGGGAGTGCTGGGAAGCTCTGGC
GTGCACGCTGCTTATAAACTTCCCGGAGGACTTACAACTCACATACAGGGACTGGACCTGAGTCTCGTCC
ACACTGCTATAAGAGAGGGCAGCGACGGAGCTTGTCTCCTTCCCCTGGTCTCCTGCAACTGGTTCGTTAT
AAGATGCGCAGTTCCAGTGGATGTCATTCCAGTAAGTGAGGCCAGAGAGATAGCCTTCTGAGAGCATCTT
ATCATCGTCGTCTTTATAATCCATGGTGGCAGATCTAATTCCGGCGCCTAGAGAAGGAGTGAGGGCTGGA
TAAAGGGAGGATCGAGGCGGGGTCGAACGAGGAGGTTCAAGGGGGAGAGACGGGGCGGATGGAGGAAGAG
GAGGCGGAGGCTTAGGGTGTACAAAGGGCTTGACCCAGGGAGGGGGGTCAAAAGCCAAGGCTTCCCAGGT
CACGATGTAGGGGACCTGGTCTGGGTGTCCATGCGGGCCAGGTGAAAAGACCTTGATCTTAACCTGGGTG
ATGAGGTCTCGGTTAAAGGTGCCGTCTCGCGGCCATCCGACGTTAAAGGTTGGCCATTCTGCAGAGCAGA
AGGTAACCCAACGTCTCTTCTTGACATCTACCGACTGGTTGTGAGCGATCCGCTCGACATCTTTCCAGTG
ACCTAAGGTCAAACTTAAGGGAGTGGTAACAGTCTGGCCCTAATTTTCAGACAAATACAGAAACACAGTC
AGACAGAGACAACACAGAACGATGCTGCAGCGCTGCAGCAGACAAGACGCGCGGCTTCGGTTCCAAACCG
AAAGCAAAAATTCAGACGGAGGCGGGAACTGTTTTAGGTTCTCGTCTCCTACCAGAACCACATATCCTGA
CGGGGTCGGATTCCACATCGACTCCCTTCCTCAGGTCGGGCCACAAAAACGGCCCCCAAAGTCCCTGGGA
CGTCTCCCAGGGTTGCGGCCGGGTGTTCAGAACTCGTCAGTTCCACCACGGGTCCGCCAGATACAGAGCT
AGTTAGCTAACTAGTACAGACGCAGGCGCAAACATTAGATGCCGGCACAAACACGCACAAAGACAGAGAC
AGACACGAAACGACCGCTGGCCAGCTTACCTCCCGGCGGGGGGGTCGGTGGTCCCTGGGCAGGGGTCTCC
AAATCTCGGTGGAACCTCCAAATGAAAGACCCCCGAGGTGGGCAGTCAATCAATCTGAGGAGACCCTCCC
AAGGATCAGCGAGTCCACGATTCGGATGCAAACAGCAAGAGGCTTTATTGGGAATACGGGTACCCGGGCG
ACGCAGTCTATCGGAGGACTGGCGCGCCGAGTGAGGGGTTGTGGGCTCTTTTATTGAGCTCGGGGAGCAG
AAGCGCGCGAACAGAAGCGAGAAGCGAACTGATTGGTTAGTTCAAATAAGGCACAGGGTCATTTCAGGTC
CTTGGGGCACCCTGGAAACATCTGATGGTTCTCTAGAAACTGCTGAGGGCGGGACCGCATCTGGGGACCA
TCTGTTCTTGGCCCTGAGCCGGGGCAGGAACTGCTTACCACAGATATCCTGTTTGGCCCATATTCTGCTG
TCTCTCTGTTCCTAACCTTGATCTGAACTTCTCTATTCTCAGTTATGTATTTTCCATGCCTTGCAAAATG
GCGTTACTTAAGCT
